>Addgene plasmid #207009 | Vph1-2GFP-URA | addgene full sequence | sequence record 422255 | Addgene NGS Result
CACTATAGAACGCGGCCGCCAGCTGAAGCTTGCTAGCTTTTACCTTTCTCTATACAACAAGTGAGGGTTT
GAACTTTTAAATCCCTTTTAATTTGAATCAAAAAAAAAACATTTAAAGGTTACACAAGGAAAATAATGGC
AGAGAAGGAGGAAGCGATTTTTCGCTCTGCTGAAATGGCTTTAGTCCAATTCTATATTCCTCAAGAAATT
TCAAGAGACTCTGCTTACACTTTAGGTCAATTGGGTCTTGTTCAATTCCGTGACTTGAACTCTAAGGTGC
GTGCGTTTCAAAGAACTTTCGTGAACGAAATTAGAAGACTGGATAATGTAGAAAGACAGTATCGTTACTT
TTATTCTCTTTTGAAGAAACACGATATTAAGCTCTACGAAGGAGACACGGACAAATATTTGGACGGCTCA
GGTGAATTGTACGTTCCACCAAGCGGTTCAGTGATAGATGATTATGTCCGGAACGCTTCATATTTGGAAG
AAAGATTGATTCAAATGGAGGATGCAACCGATCAAATTGAAGTCCAGAAAAATGACTTGGAACAGTATCG
CTTTATTTTGCAGTCAGGTGATGAATTTTTCTTGAAGGGTGATAATACCGACAGCACTTCCTATATGGAT
GAAGACATGATCGACGCTAATGGGGAAAACATTGCTGCTGCTATCGGTGCTTCTGTAAACTATGTCACTG
GTGTCATTGCTAGAGACAAAGTTGCCACCTTAGAACAAATTCTTTGGAGAGTATTAAGAGGTAACCTTTT
CTTCAAAACTGTTGAAATTGAACAACCTGTTTATGATGTCAAAACCAGGGAGTATAAACATAAAAATGCT
TTTATCGTATTTTCTCACGGTGATCTGATTATTAAAAGAATCAGAAAGATTGCGGAATCATTGGATGCCA
ATCTTTACGATGTTGACTCTTCCAACGAGGGTAGATCACAACAATTGGCCAAGGTCAACAAGAATTTGAG
TGATTTGTACACAGTTTTGAAAACCACTTCTACCACTTTAGAAAGTGAATTATATGCCATTGCCAAAGAA
TTGGACTCTTGGTTCCAAGATGTTACCCGTGAAAAGGCGATTTTTGAAATTTTGAACAAGTCTAACTATG
ATACCAATAGAAAGATTTTGATTGCTGAAGGTTGGATACCAAGAGACGAATTGGCTACTTTGCAAGCTCG
TCTTGGTGAAATGATCGCAAGATTGGGTATTGATGTCCCATCCATTATCCAAGTCCTGGATACAAACCAC
ACTCCACCTACCTTCCACAGAACTAACAAGTTTACTGCTGGTTTCCAAAGTATCTGTGACTGTTACGGTA
TTGCTCAGTACAGAGAAATCAATGCTGGTTTACCCACAATTGTCACTTTCCCTTTCATGTTTGCCATCAT
GTTTGGTGATATGGGTCACGGGTTCTTAATGACCTTAGCCGCATTGTCTCTTGTATTGAATGAAAAGAAA
ATCAACAAAATGAAAAGAGGCGAAATTTTCGATATGGCCTTCACTGGTAGATACATTATTTTGTTGATGG
GTGTCTTTTCCATGTACACAGGTTTCCTTTACAACGATATCTTCTCTAAAACTATGACTATTTTCAAGTC
TGGTTGGAAATGGCCTGATCATTGGAAAAAAGGTGAGAGTATTACTGCTACATCGGTGGGTACATACCCT
ATCGGTTTAGATTGGGCTTGGCATGGAACTGAAAATGCTTTGTTATTTTCTAATTCTTACAAAATGAAAC
TATCAATTTTAATGGGGTTCATCCACATGACCTATTCTTATTTCTTTTCGTTGGCTAACCACCTATACTT
TAACTCTATGATTGATATCATCGGTAACTTTATTCCTGGTTTGCTATTTATGCAAGGTATCTTTGGTTAT
CTTTCCGTTTGTATTGTTTACAAATGGGCTGTTGATTGGGTTAAGGACGGAAAGCCTGCTCCAGGTTTGT
TAAATATGTTGATCAACATGTTTTTATCACCAGGAACTATTGACGATGAATTATACCCTCATCAAGCAAA
GGTCCAAGTGTTTTTGTTGTTGATGGCCTTGGTTTGTATTCCTTGGTTGCTATTGGTGAAGCCATTACAT
TTCAAATTCACTCATAAAAAGAAATCTCACGAACCACTGCCATCGACTGAAGCAGATGCTAGTTCTGAAG
ATTTGGAAGCACAACAATTAATTTCCGCGATGGACGCCGATGACGCTGAAGAAGAAGAAGTTGGTTCTGG
ATCTCATGGTGAAGACTTTGGTGATATTATGATTCATCAAGTTATTCATACAATTGAATTCTGTTTGAAT
TGTGTTTCGCACACTGCATCCTATTTACGTTTATGGGCCTTATCATTGGCACATGCTCAATTGTCTAGTG
TTTTATGGACAATGACAATTCAAATTGCCTTTGGATTTAGAGGATTTGTGGGTGTGTTTATGACGGTTGC
ACTTTTTGCCATGTGGTTCGCACTAACATGTGCAGTTCTTGTTTTGATGGAAGGTACATCTGCCATGCTT
CATTCCTTACGTTTGCACTGGGTTGAATCTATGTCCAAGTTTTTCGTGGGTGAAGGTTTACCATACGAAC
CATTCGCATTTGAGTATAAAGACATGGAAGTCGCTGTTGCTAGTGCAAGCTCTTCCGCTTCAAGCGCTTC
GTACGCTGCAGGTCGACGGATCGGTGACGGTGCTGGTTTAATTAACATGTCTAAAGGTGAAGAATTATTC
ACTGGTGTTGTCCCAATTTTGGTTGAATTAGATGGTGATGTTAATGGTCACAAATTTTCTGTCTCCGGTG
AAGGTGAAGGTGATGCTACTTACGGTAAATTGACCTTAAAATTTATTTGTACTACTGGTAAATTGCCAGT
TCCATGGCCAACCTTAGTCACTACTTTAACTTATGGTGTTCAATGTTTTTCTAGATACCCAGATCATATG
AAACAACATGACTTTTTCAAGTCTGCCATGCCAGAAGGTTATGTTCAAGAAAGAACTATTTTTTTCAAAG
ATGACGGTAACTACAAGACCAGAGCTGAAGTCAAGTTTGAAGGTGATACCTTAGTTAATAGAATCGAATT
AAAAGGTATTGATTTTAAAGAAGATGGTAACATTTTAGGTCACAAATTGGAATACAACTATAACTCTCAC
AATGTTTACATCATGGCTGACAAACAAAAGAATGGTATCAAAGTTAACTTCAAAATTAGACACAACATTG
AAGATGGTTCTGTTCAATTAGCTGACCATTATCAACAAAATACTCCAATTGGTGATGGTCCAGTCTTGTT
ACCAGACAACCATTACTTATCCACTCAATCTGCCTTATCCAAAGATCCAAACGAAAAGAGAGACCACATG
GTCTTGTTAGAATTTGTTACTGCTGCTGGTATTACCCATGGTATTGATGAATTGTACAAAATTCCAGTTC
CAACGCGTGATCTAGAGAAGCCATTCATGTCTAAAGGTGAAGAATTATTCACTGGTGTTGTCCCAATTTT
GGTTGAATTAGATGGTGATGTTAATGGTCACAAATTTTCTGTCTCCGGTGAAGGTGAAGGTGATGCTACT
TACGGTAAATTGACCTTAAAATTTATTTGTACTACTGGTAAATTGCCAGTTCCATGGCCAACCTTAGTCA
CTACTTTAACTTATGGTGTTCAATGTTTTTCTAGATACCCAGATCATATGAAACAACATGACTTTTTCAA
GTCTGCCATGCCAGAAGGTTATGTTCAAGAAAGAACTATTTTTTTCAAAGATGACGGTAACTACAAGACC
AGAGCTGAAGTCAAGTTTGAAGGTGATACCTTAGTTAATAGAATCGAATTAAAAGGTATTGATTTTAAAG
AAGATGGTAACATTTTAGGTCACAAATTGGAATACAACTATAACTCTCACAATGTTTACATCATGGCTGA
CAAACAAAAGAATGGTATCAAAGTTAACTTCAAAATTAGACACAACATTGAAGATGGTTCTGTTCAATTA
GCTGACCATTATCAACAAAATACTCCAATTGGTGATGGTCCAGTCTTGTTACCAGACAACCATTACTTAT
CCACTCAATCTGCCTTATCCAAAGATCCAAACGAAAAGAGAGACCACATGGTCTTGTTAGAATTTGTTAC
TGCTGCTGGTATTACCCATGGTATGGATGAATTATATAAATAAGGCGCGCCACTTCTAAATAAGCGAATT
TCTTATGATTTATGATTTTTATTATTAAATAAGTTATAAAAAAAATAAGTGTATACAAATTTTAAAGTGA
CTCTTAGGTTTTAAAACGAAAATTCTTATTCTTGAGTAACTCTTTCCTGTAGGTCAGGTTGCTTTCTCAG
GTATAGTATGAGGTCGCTCTTATTGACCACACCTCTACCGGCAGATCCGCTAGGGATAACAGGGTAATAT
AGATCTGTTTAGCTTGCCTCGTCCCCGCCGGGTCACCCGGCCAGCGACATGGAGGCCCAGAATACCCTCC
TTGACAGTCTTGACGTGCGCAGCTCAGGGGCATGATGTGACTGTCGCCCGTACATTTAGCCCATACATCC
CCATGTATAATCATTTGCATCCATACATTTTGATGGCCGCACGGCGCGAAGCAAAAATTACGGCTCCTCG
CTGCGGACCTGCGAGCAGGGAAACGCTCCCCTCACAGACGCGTATAACTTCGTATAATGTATGCTATACG
AAGTTATTGAATTGTCCCCACGCCGCGCCCCTGTAGAGAAATATAAAAGGTTAGGATTTGCCACTGAGGT
TCTTCTTTCATATACTTCCTTTTAAAATCTTGCTAGGATACAGTTCTCACATCACATCCGAACATAAACA
ACCATGACAGTCAACACTAAGACCTATAGTGAGAGAGCAGAAACTCATGCCTCACCAGTAGCACAACGAT
TATTTCGATTAATGGAACTGAAGAAAACCAATTTATGTGCATCAATTGATGTTGATACCACTAAGGAATT
CCTTGAATTAATTGATAAATTGGGTCCTTATGTATGCTTAATCAAGACTCATATTGATATAATCAATGAT
TTTTCCTATGAATCCACTATTGAACCATTATTAGAACTTTCACGTAAACATCAATTTATGATTTTTGAAG
ATAGAAAATTTGCTGATATTGGTAATACCGTGAAGAAACAATATATTGGTGGAGTTTATAAAATTAGTAG
TTGGGCAGATATTACTAATGCTCATGGTGTCACTGGGAATGGAGTAGTTGAAGGATTAAAACAGGGAGCT
AAAGAAACCACCACCAACCAAGAGCCAAGAGGGTTATTGATGTTAGCTGAATTATCATCAGTGGGATCAT
TAGCATATGGAGAATATTCTCAAAAAACTGTTGAAATTGCTAAATCCGATAAGGAATTTGTTATTGGATT
TATTGCCCAACGTGATATGGGTGGACAAGAAGAAGGATTTGATTGGCTTATTATGACACCTGGAGTTGGA
TTAGATGATAAAGGTGATGGATTAGGACAACAATATAGAACTGTTGATGAAGTTGTTAGCACTGGAACTG
ATATTATCATTGTTGGTAGAGGATTGTTTGGTAAAGGAAGAGATCCAGATATTGAAGGTAAAAGGTATAG
AGATGCTGGTTGGAATGCTTATTTGAAAAAGACTGGCCAATTATAATCAGTACTGACAATAAAAAGATTC
TTGTTTTCAAGAACTTGTCATTTGTATAGTTTTTTTATATTGTAGTTGTTCTATTTTAATCAAATGTTAG
CGTGATTTATATTTTTTTTCGCCTCGACATCATCTGCCCAGATGCGAAGTTAAGTGCGCAGAAAGTAATA
TCATGCGTCAATCGTATGTGAATGCTGGTCGCTATACTGCTGTCGATTCGATACTAACGCCGCCATCCAG
TGTCGAAAACGAGCTCGAATTCATAACTTCGTATAATGTATGCTATACGAAGTTATATCGATGATATCAG
ATCCACTAGTGAGGACTTTTAAAAAAAGCGAAACATTTAAGTACTTCATTAAATAATAAATGATGCTACT
ATATAGTGAGTAAACCTTATTATATACTATCAATGCTAATTCAATAAAGTATTTAAAGTATCAACCAATG
CTTAAAAAGAGTCAAAAAAAAGGGAAAAAGAAATAGGAAAGCCAAACTTATCTCATGAAAACGTTAGACT
TGCAATCCAATCCACCAGTGACCATCATTTGCCTTGGGGTAACGTTAGAATCGAAATCCACATCCAGGTC
TAAACAGTTGACAAATCCTGTATGCAACTTTTCCCAAACGTGTAAGCACTGCCCCGTGTTCAGATCCCAA
CATCTGACAGATTTATCATCAGCACAAGAAAACAAGTATTGGCCTCGAATACTAATATCTCTAACCCACG
AAAGATGCCCCTTCAACGTAAGAACACATCTGAAATTTGAATCTGTAGGATTCGGTATGGGTGCTCTATG
GGCCATTAACGTAGGTAGAGGTATCTCCCAGATTTTTATCGTTCTATCTCTTGACGCTGAGACACAATAT
TGCATCCCCCAATTCTTATATCGATCCGTTGATGGTGTTCTAAACCTTATCTCCGGAGAGTCTTCGATGA
AATGAATAAATTTAACTTTCTCTATGGGAAATTCATGACCCGTGCCAACACTAAGACCATTACCTGATGG
CCAATGTGTTAACCTTAATGTAGTGTCATGTGAACCAGAGATGATGTAATCGCCTAGAACGTCTATGGAA
CGAACCCATTGGGAATGAGGCCTACTAGTGGCCTATGCGGCCGCGGATCTGCCGGTCTCCCTATAGTGAG
TCGTATTAATTTCGATAAGCCAGGTTAACCTGCATTAATGAATCGGCCAACGCGCGGGGAGAGGCGGTTT
GCGTATTGGGCGCTCTTCCGCTTCCTCGCTCACTGACTCGCTGCGCTCGGTCGTTCGGCTGCGGCGAGCG
GTATCAGCTCACTCAAAGGCGGTAATACGGTTATCCACAGAATCAGGGGATAACGCAGGAAAGAACATGT
GAGCAAAAGGCCAGCAAAAGGCCAGGAACCGTAAAAAGGCCGCGTTGCTGGCGTTTTTCCATAGGCTCCG
CCCCCCTGACGAGCATCACAAAAATCGACGCTCAAGTCAGAGGTGGCGAAACCCGACAGGACTATAAAGA
TACCAGGCGTTTCCCCCTGGAAGCTCCCTCGTGCGCTCTCCTGTTCCGACCCTGCCGCTTACCGGATACC
TGTCCGCCTTTCTCCCTTCGGGAAGCGTGGCGCTTTCTCATAGCTCACGCTGTAGGTATCTCAGTTCGGT
GTAGGTCGTTCGCTCCAAGCTGGGCTGTGTGCACGAACCCCCCGTTCAGCCCGACCGCTGCGCCTTATCC
GGTAACTATCGTCTTGAGTCCAACCCGGTAAGACACGACTTATCGCCACTGGCAGCAGCCACTGGTAACA
GGATTAGCAGAGCGAGGTATGTAGGCGGTGCTACAGAGTTCTTGAAGTGGTGGCCTAACTACGGCTACAC
TAGAAGAACAGTATTTGGTATCTGCGCTCTGCTGAAGCCAGTTACCTTCGGAAAAAGAGTTGGTAGCTCT
TGATCCGGCAAACAAACCACCGCTGGTAGCGGTGGTTTTTTTGTTTGCAAGCAGCAGATTACGCGCAGAA
AAAAAGGATCTCAAGAAGATCCTTTGATCTTTTCTACGGGGTCTGACGCTCAGTGGAACGAAAACTCACG
TTAAGGGATTTTGGTCATGAGATTATCAAAAAGGATCTTCACCTAGATCCTTTTAAATTAAAAATGAAGT
TTTAAATCAATCTAAAGTATATATGAGTAAACTTGGTCTGACAGTTACCAATGCTTAATCAGTGAGGCAC
CTATCTCAGCGATCTGTCTATTTCGTTCATCCATAGTTGCCTGACTCCCCGTCGTGTAGATAACTACGAT
ACGGGAGGGCTTACCATCTGGCCCCAGTGCTGCAATGATACCGCGAGACCCACGCTCACCGGCTCCAGAT
TTATCAGCAATAAACCAGCCAGCCGGAAGGGCCGAGCGCAGAAGTGGTCCTGCAACTTTATCCGCCTCCA
TCCAGTCTATTAATTGTTGCCGGGAAGCTAGAGTAAGTAGTTCGCCAGTTAATAGTTTGCGCAACGTTGT
TGCCATTGCTACAGGCATCGTGGTGTCACGCTCGTCGTTTGGTATGGCTTCATTCAGCTCCGGTTCCCAA
CGATCAAGGCGAGTTACATGATCCCCCATGTTGTGCAAAAAAGCGGTTAGCTCCTTCGGTCCTCCGATCG
TTGTCAGAAGTAAGTTGGCCGCAGTGTTATCACTCATGGTTATGGCAGCACTGCATAATTCTCTTACTGT
CATGCCATCCGTAAGATGCTTTTCTGTGACTGGTGAGTACTCAACCAAGTCATTCTGAGAATAGTGTATG
CGGCGACCGAGTTGCTCTTGCCCGGCGTCAATACGGGATAATACCGCGCCACATAGCAGAACTTTAAAAG
TGCTCATCATTGGAAAACGTTCTTCGGGGCGAAAACTCTCAAGGATCTTACCGCTGTTGAGATCCAGTTC
GATGTAACCCACTCGTGCACCCAACTGATCTTCAGCATCTTTTACTTTCACCAGCGTTTCTGGGTGAGCA
AAAACAGGAAGGCAAAATGCCGCAAAAAAGGGAATAAGGGCGACACGGAAATGTTGAATACTCATACTCT
TCCTTTTTCAATATTATTGAAGCATTTATCAGGGTTATTGTCTCATGAGCGGATACATATTTGAATGTAT
TTAGAAAAATAAACAAATAGGGGTTCCGCGCACATTTCCCCGAAAAGTGCCACCTGACGTCTAAGAAACC
ATTATTATCATGACATTAACCTATAAAAATAGGCGTATCACGAGGCCCTTTCGTCTCGCGCGTTTCGGTG
ATGACGGTGAAAACCTCTGACACATGCAGCTCCCGGAGACGGTCACAGCTTGTCTGTAAGCGGATGCCGG
GAGCAGACAAGCCCGTCAGGGCGCGTCAGCGGGTGTTGGCGGGTGTCGGGGCTGGCTTAACTATGCGGCA
TCAGAGCAGATTGTACTGAGAGTGCACCATATGGACATATTGTCGTTAGAACGCGGCTACAATTAATACA
TAACCTTATGTATCATACACATACGATTTAGGTGA
Features (pLannotate 1.2.2; 19 found; start..end, strand, type, name):
    136..2631    +  CDS            VPH1: VPH1_YEAST - Experimental evidence at protein level: Swiss-Prot protein existence level 1. Subunit of the integral membrane V0 complex of vacuolar ATPase essential for assembly and catalytic activity. Is present only in vacuolar V-ATPase complexes. Enzymes containing this subunit have a 4-fold higher ratio of proton transport to ATP hydrolysis than complexes containing the Golgi/endosomal isoform and undergo reversible dissociation of V1 and V0 in response to glucose depletion. V-ATPase is responsible for acidifying a variety of intracellular compartments in eukaryotic cells. From Saccharomyce
   2707..3420    +  CDS            GFP (S65T): GFP (S65T) is a basic (constitutively fluorescent) green fluorescent protein published in 1995, derived from Aequorea victoria.
   3457..4170    +  CDS            GFP (S65T): GFP (S65T) is a basic (constitutively fluorescent) green fluorescent protein published in 1995, derived from Aequorea victoria.
   4194..4381    +  terminator     ADH1 terminator: S. cerevisiae ADH1; transcription terminator for the S. cerevisiae alcohol dehydrogenase 1 (ADH1) gene
   4456..4663    +  promoter       TEF promoter (fragment): Ashbya gossypii TEF promoter
   4664..4697    -  protein_bind   loxP: Cre-mediated recombination occurs in the 8-bp core sequence (GCATACAT). Cre recombinase
   4697..4833    +  promoter       TEF promoter (fragment): Ashbya gossypii TEF promoter
   4852..5640    +  CDS            URA3: PYRF_YEAST - Experimental evidence at protein level: Swiss-Prot protein existence level 1. From Saccharomyces cerevisiae (strain ATCC 204508 / S288c) (Baker's yeast).
   5652..5849    +  terminator     TEF terminator: Ashbya gossypii TEF terminator
   5903..5936    -  protein_bind   loxP: Cre-mediated recombination occurs in the 8-bp core sequence (GCATACAT). Cre recombinase
   6141..6749    -  CDS            PAC1 (fragment): LIS1_YEAS1 - Also known as LIS1 From Saccharomyces cerevisiae (strain RM11-1a) (Baker's yeast).
   6780..6798    -  promoter       T7 promoter: promoter for bacteriophage T7 RNA polymerase
   6820..6873    -  CDS            lacI (fragment): lac repressor; lacI; The lac repressor binds to the lac operator to inhibit transcription in E. coli. This inhibition can be relieved by adding lactose or isopropyl-β-D-thiogalactopyranoside (IPTG).
   7056..7644    -  rep_origin     ori: high-copy-number ColE1/pMB1/pBR322/pUC origin of replication
   7815..8675    -  CDS            AmpR: β-lactamase; bla; confers resistance to ampicillin, carbenicillin, and related antibiotics
   8676..8780    -  promoter       AmpR promoter: bla
   8875..8910    +  CDS            rop (fragment): Rop protein, which maintains plasmids at low copy number; rop
   9012..9063    +  misc_feature   bom (fragment): basis of mobility region from pBR322
   9126..9       +  promoter       SP6 promoter (across the origin): promoter for bacteriophage SP6 RNA polymerase
