[The description below was written by a language model from this plasmid's Addgene catalogue record and pLannotate feature annotations shown in this document.]
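Description:
Vph1-2GFP-URA is a yeast integration plasmid built on the KT209 backbone, designed to place a tandem GFP tag at the C terminus of the Saccharomyces cerevisiae VPH1 gene. It is maintained in E. coli through a high-copy ColE1/pUC-type origin and an ampicillin resistance (β-lactamase) gene. No yeast replication origin or centromere is annotated, which fits its stated use as an integrating rather than episomal construct. SP6 and T7 phage promoters and short fragments annotated as lacI, rop and bom are remnants of the cloning backbone.

The payload begins with a VPH1 coding sequence of about 2.5 kb, encoding the vacuole-specific subunit of the V-ATPase integral membrane V0 complex. It is followed in the same orientation by two copies of GFP (S65T) and the ADH1 terminator. No promoter is annotated upstream of VPH1, and the record does not state how the fusion is driven; after integration at the VPH1 locus, expression would presumably come from the native chromosomal promoter. Downstream lies the selection cassette: a URA3 gene, which the catalogue specifies as the Kluyveromyces lactis orthologue even though the automated annotation matched it to the S. cerevisiae protein. It sits between the Ashbya gossypii TEF promoter and terminator. One loxP site interrupts the TEF promoter and another follows the terminator, which suggests the marker could be removed with Cre recombinase, although the record does not mention this. A fragment annotated as PAC1 lies beyond the cassette on the opposite strand; it may provide downstream homology for targeting, but this is also not stated.

The resulting Vph1-2xGFP fusion serves as a fluorescent marker for the yeast vacuolar membrane, with transformants selected by uracil prototrophy.
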