Addgene plasmid #207009: Vph1-2GFP-URA
Purpose: Integration of 2xGFP tag at VPH1 C terminus, use auxotrophic marker URA3(Kluyveromyces lactis) for selection. Marker for yeast vacuolar membrane.
Depositing lab: Zhiping Xie. Depositing organization: Shanghai Jiao Tong University. Publication: Membrane recruitment of Atg8 by Hfl1 facilitates turnover of vacuolar membrane proteins in yeast cells approaching stationary phase. He CW, Cui XF, Ma SJ, Xu Q, Ran YP, Chen WZ, Mu JX, Li H, Zhu J, Gong Q, Xie Z. BMC Biol. 2021 Jun 4;19(1):117. doi: 10.1186/s12915-021-01048-7. PubMed 34088313.
Backbone
  Vector backbone: KT209
  Vector type: Yeast Expression
Growth in bacteria
  Bacterial resistance: Ampicillin, 100 μg/mL
  Growth temperature: 37°C
  Growth strain: DH5alpha
  Copy number: High Copy
Gene/Insert
  Gene/Insert name: VPH1
  Species: S. cerevisiae (budding yeast)
  Tag / fusion protein: 2xGFP (C terminal on insert)
  Cloning method: Restriction Enzyme; 5′ cloning site unknown (unknown if destroyed)
Terms and licenses: Academic/Nonprofit Terms; Industry Terms: Not Available to Industry
How to cite: Vph1-2GFP-URA was a gift from Zhiping Xie (Addgene plasmid # 207009 ; http://n2t.net/addgene:207009 ; RRID:Addgene_207009)
